Addgene plasmid #138272: pEF-BFP
Purpose: Expression of engineered BFP variant that undergoes conversion to GFP after targeted modification with a cytidine deaminase-based DNA base editor
Depositing lab: Xiao Wang. Depositing organization: Arizona State University. Publication: A transient reporter for editing enrichment (TREE) in human cells. Standage-Beier K, Tekel SJ, Brookhouser N, Schwarz G, Nguyen T, Wang X, Brafman DA. Nucleic Acids Res. 2019 Aug 20. pii: 5552066. doi: 10.1093/nar/gkz713. PubMed 31428784.
Backbone
  Vector backbone: pEF
  Vector type: Mammalian Expression, CRISPR
Growth in bacteria
  Bacterial resistance: Ampicillin, 100 μg/mL
  Growth temperature: 37°C
  Growth strain: DH5alpha
  Copy number: High Copy
Gene/Insert
  Gene/Insert name: BFP H66 PAM
  Species: Synthetic
  Mutation: H66, PAM motif
  Promoter: Ef1a
  Cloning method: Restriction Enzyme; 5′ cloning site EcoRI (unknown if destroyed); 3′ cloning site NotI (unknown if destroyed)
Terms and licenses: Academic/Nonprofit Terms; Industry Terms: Not Available to Industry
How to cite: pEF-BFP was a gift from Xiao Wang (Addgene plasmid # 138272 ; http://n2t.net/addgene:138272 ; RRID:Addgene_138272)
