[The description below was written by a language model from this plasmid's Addgene catalogue record and pLannotate feature annotations shown in this document.]
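Description:
pEF-BFP is a mammalian expression plasmid of about 5.05 kb, built on the pEF backbone, that serves as a fluorescent reporter for cytidine deaminase-based DNA base editing. It is maintained in E. coli as a high-copy plasmid through a ColE1/pUC-type origin and selected with ampicillin via the AmpR (β-lactamase) gene and its native promoter. No mammalian selection marker is annotated, consistent with use by transient transfection. The backbone also carries an SV40 origin of replication, an SV40 poly(A) signal, and remnants of lac regulatory elements, lacI, SV40 promoter and CMV enhancer sequence that appear to be cloning vestiges.

The payload is a synthetic blue fluorescent protein variant, recorded as "BFP H66 PAM", cloned between EcoRI and NotI sites downstream of the strong constitutive human EF-1α promoter. Transcripts end at a rabbit β-globin polyadenylation signal, preceded by a short β-globin coding fragment. The automated annotation labels the 720-bp open reading frame as EGFP. This reflects the close sequence similarity between BFP and GFP rather than a conflict with the catalogue entry. The variant carries a histidine at position 66, which gives blue emission, together with an engineered PAM motif that lets a guide RNA direct a base editor to that codon. A targeted C-to-T change converts the protein to a green-fluorescing form.

Cells that shift from blue to green therefore report active base editing. According to the associated publication title, this is used as a transient reporter for editing enrichment in human cells. The two sequence records (depositor and repository sequencing) differ by a few nucleotides in length but give the same feature map.
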