Features (pLannotate 1.2.2; 17 found; start..end, strand, type, name):
      4..22      +  enhancer       CMV enhancer (fragment): human cytomegalovirus immediate early enhancer
     36..1217    +  promoter       EF-1α promoter: strong constitutive promoter for human elongation factor EF-1α
   1219..1255    +  misc_feature   MCS (fragment): multiple cloning site
   1269..1988    +  CDS            EGFP: the original enhanced GFP (Yang et al., 1996) mammalian codon-optimized
   1998..2069    +  CDS            HBB (fragment): HBB_PONPY - Experimental evidence at transcript level: Swiss-Prot protein existence level 2. Involved in oxygen transport from the lung to the various peripheral tissues. From Pongo pygmaeus (Bornean orangutan).
   2140..2195    +  polyA_signal   β-globin poly(A) signal: rabbit β-globin polyadenylation signal (Gil and Proudfoot, 1987)
   2578..2594    -  protein_bind   lac operator: The lac repressor binds to the lac operator to inhibit transcription in E. coli. This inhibition can be relieved by adding lactose or isopropyl-β-D-thiogalactopyranoside (IPTG). lac repressor encoded by lacI
   2602..2632    -  promoter       lac promoter: promoter for the E. coli lac operon
   2647..2668    -  protein_bind   CAP binding site: CAP binding activates transcription in the presence of cAMP. E. coli catabolite activator protein
   2681..2720    -  CDS            lacI (fragment): lac repressor; lacI; The lac repressor binds to the lac operator to inhibit transcription in E. coli. This inhibition can be relieved by adding lactose or isopropyl-β-D-thiogalactopyranoside (IPTG).
   2727..2749    +  promoter       SV40 promoter (fragment): SV40 enhancer and early promoter
   2773..2908    +  rep_origin     SV40 ori: SV40 origin of replication
   2928..3062    +  polyA_signal   SV40 poly(A) signal: SV40 polyadenylation signal
   3064..3118    -  CDS            lacI (fragment): lac repressor; lacI; The lac repressor binds to the lac operator to inhibit transcription in E. coli. This inhibition can be relieved by adding lactose or isopropyl-β-D-thiogalactopyranoside (IPTG).
   3301..3889    -  rep_origin     ori: high-copy-number ColE1/pMB1/pBR322/pUC origin of replication
   4060..4920    -  CDS            AmpR: β-lactamase; bla; confers resistance to ampicillin, carbenicillin, and related antibiotics
   4921..5025    -  promoter       AmpR promoter: bla
>Addgene plasmid #138272 | pEF-BFP | depositor full sequence | sequence record 266851 | Full Sequence
GTCGACATTGATTATTGACTAGATCATCGCGTGAGGCTCCGGTGCCCGTCAGTGGGCAGAGCGCACATCG
CCCACAGTCCCCGAGAAGTTGGGGGGAGGGGTCGGCAATTGAACCGGTGCCTAGAGAAGGTGGCGCGGGG
TAAACTGGGAAAGTGATGTCGTGTACTGGCTCCGCCTTTTTCCCGAGGGTGGGGGAGAACCGTATATAAG
TGCAGTAGTCGCCGTGAACGTTCTTTTTCGCAACGGGTTTGCCGCCAGAACACAGGTAAGTGCCGTGTGT
GGTTCCCGCGGGCCTGGCCTCTTTACGGGTTATGGCCCTTGCGTGCCTTGAATTACTTCCACGCCCCTGG
CTGCAGTACGTGATTCTTGATCCCGAGCTTCGGGTTGGAAGTGGGTGGGAGAGTTCGAGGCCTTGCGCTT
AAGGAGCCCCTTCGCCTCGTGCTTGAGTTGAGGCCTGGCCTGGGCGCTGGGGCCGCCGCGTGCGAATCTG
GTGGCACCTTCGCGCCTGTCTCGCTGCTTTCGATAAGTCTCTAGCCATTTAAAATTTTTGATGACCTGCT
GCGACGCTTTTTTTCTGGCAAGATAGTCTTGTAAATGCGGGCCAAGATCTGCACACTGGTATTTCGGTTT
TTGGGGCCGCGGGCGGCGACGGGGCCCGTGCGTCCCAGCGCACATGTTCGGCGAGGCGGGGCCTGCGAGC
GCGGCCACCGAGAATCGGACGGGGGTAGTCTCAAGCTGGCCGGCCTGCTCTGGTGCCTGGCCTCGCGCCG
CCGTGTATCGCCCCGCCCTGGGCGGCAAGGCTGGCCCGGTCGGCACCAGTTGCGTGAGCGGAAAGATGGC
CGCTTCCCGGCCCTGCTGCAGGGAGCTCAAAATGGAGGACGCGGCGCTCGGGAGAGCGGGCGGGTGAGTC
ACCCACACAAAGGAAAAGGGCCTTTCCGTCCTCAGCCGTCGCTTCATGTGACTCCACGGAGTACCGGGCG
CCGTCCAGGCACCTCGATTAGTTCTCGAGCTTTTGGAGTACGTCGTCTTTAGGTTGGGGGGAGGGGTTTT
ATGCGATGGAGTTTCCCCACACTGAGTGGGTGGAGACTGAAGTTAGGCCAGCTTGGCACTTGATGTAATT
CTCCTTGGAATTTGCCCTTTTTGAGTTTGGATCTTGGTTCATTCTCAAGCCTCAGACAGTGGTTCAAAGT
TTTTTTCTTCCATTTCAGGTGTCGTGAGGAATTCTGCAGTCGACGGTACCGCGGGCCCGGGATCCACCGG
TCGCCACCATGGTGAGCAAGGGCGAGGAGCTGTTCACCGGGGTGGTGCCCATCCTGGTCGAGCTGGACGG
CGACGTAAACGGCCACAAGTTCAGCGTGTCCGGCGAGGGCGAGGGCGATGCCACCTACGGCAAGCTGACC
CTGAAGTTCATCTGCACCACCGGCAAGCTGCCCGTGCCCTGGCCCACCCTCGTGACCACCCTGACCCACG
GCGTGCAGTGCTTCGGCCGCTACCCCGACCACATGAAGCAGCACGACTTCTTCAAGTCCGCCATGCCCGA
AGGCTACGTCCAGGAGCGCACCATCTTCTTCAAGGACGACGGCAACTACAAGACCCGCGCCGAGGTGAAG
TTCGAGGGCGACACCCTGGTGAACCGCATCGAGCTGAAGGGCATCGACTTCAAGGAGGACGGCAACATCC
TGGGGCACAAGCTGGAGTACAACTACAACAGCCACAACGTCTATATCATGGCCGACAAGCAGAAGAACGG
CATCAAGGTGAACTTCAAGATCCGCCACAACATCGAGGACGGCAGCGTGCAGCTCGCCGACCACTACCAG
CAGAACACCCCCATCGGCGACGGCCCCGTGCTGCTGCCCGACAACCACTACCTGAGCACCCAGTCCGCCC
TGAGCAAAGACCCCAACGAGAAGCGCGATCACATGGTCCTGCTGGAGTTCGTGACCGCCGCCGGGATCAC
TCTCGGCATGGACGAGCTGTACAAGTAAAGCGGCCGCACTCCTCAGGTGCAGGCTGCCTATCAGAAGGTG
GTGGCTGGTGTGGCCAATGCCCTGGCTCACAAATACCACTGAGATCTTTTTCCCTCTGCCAAAAATTATG
GGGACATCATGAAGCCCCTTGAGCATCTGACTTCTGGCTAATAAAGGAAATTTATTTTCATTGCAATAGT
GTGTTGGAATTTTTTGTGTCTCTCACTCGGAAGGACATATGGGAGGGCAAATCATTTAAAACATCAGAAT
GAGTATTTGGTTTAGAGTTTGGCAACATATGCCATATGCTGGCTGCCATGAACAAAGGTGGCTATAAAGA
GGTCATCAGTATATGAAACAGCCCCCTGCTGTCCATTCCTTATTCCATAGAAAAGCCTTGACTTGAGGTT
AGATTTTTTTTATATTTTGTTTTGTGTTATTTTTTTCTTTAACATCCCTAAAATTTTCCTTACATGTTTT
ACTAGCCAGATTTTTCCTCCTCTCCTGACTACTCCCAGTCATAGCTGTCCCTCTTCTCTTATGAAGATCC
CTCGACCTGCAGCCCAAGCTTGGCGTAATCATGGTCATAGCTGTTTCCTGTGTGAAATTGTTATCCGCTC
ACAATTCCACACAACATACGAGCCGGAAGCATAAAGTGTAAAGCCTGGGGTGCCTAATGAGTGAGCTAAC
TCACATTAATTGCGTTGCGCTCACTGCCCGCTTTCCAGTCGGGAAACCTGTCGTGCCAGCGGATCCGCAT
CTCAATTAGTCAGCAACCATAGTCCCGCCCCTAACTCCGCCCATCCCGCCCCTAACTCCGCCCAGTTCCG
CCCATTCTCCGCCCCATGGCTGACTAATTTTTTTTATTTATGCAGAGGCCGAGGCCGCCTCGGCCTCTGA
GCTATTCCAGAAGTAGTGAGGAGGCTTTTTTGGAGGCCTAGGCTTTTGCAAAAAGCTAACTTGTTTATTG
CAGCTTATAATGGTTACAAATAAAGCAATAGCATCACAAATTTCACAAATAAAGCATTTTTTTCACTGCA
TTCTAGTTGTGGTTTGTCCAAACTCATCAATGTATCTTATCATGTCTGGATCCGCTGCATTAATGAATCG
GCCAACGCGCGGGGAGAGGCGGTTTGCGTATTGGGCGCTCTTCCGCTTCCTCGCTCACTGACTCGCTGCG
CTCGGTCGTTCGGCTGCGGCGAGCGGTATCAGCTCACTCAAAGGCGGTAATACGGTTATCCACAGAATCA
GGGGATAACGCAGGAAAGAACATGTGAGCAAAAGGCCAGCAAAAGGCCAGGAACCGTAAAAAGGCCGCGT
TGCTGGCGTTTTTCCATAGGCTCCGCCCCCCTGACGAGCATCACAAAAATCGACGCTCAAGTCAGAGGTG
GCGAAACCCGACAGGACTATAAAGATACCAGGCGTTTCCCCCTGGAAGCTCCCTCGTGCGCTCTCCTGTT
CCGACCCTGCCGCTTACCGGATACCTGTCCGCCTTTCTCCCTTCGGGAAGCGTGGCGCTTTCTCAATGCT
CACGCTGTAGGTATCTCAGTTCGGTGTAGGTCGTTCGCTCCAAGCTGGGCTGTGTGCACGAACCCCCCGT
TCAGCCCGACCGCTGCGCCTTATCCGGTAACTATCGTCTTGAGTCCAACCCGGTAAGACACGACTTATCG
CCACTGGCAGCAGCCACTGGTAACAGGATTAGCAGAGCGAGGTATGTAGGCGGTGCTACAGAGTTCTTGA
AGTGGTGGCCTAACTACGGCTACACTAGAAGGACAGTATTTGGTATCTGCGCTCTGCTGAAGCCAGTTAC
CTTCGGAAAAAGAGTTGGTAGCTCTTGATCCGGCAAACAAACCACCGCTGGTAGCGGTGGTTTTTTTGTT
TGCAAGCAGCAGATTACGCGCAGAAAAAAAGGATCTCAAGAAGATCCTTTGATCTTTTCTACGGGGTCTG
ACGCTCAGTGGAACGAAAACTCACGTTAAGGGATTTTGGTCATGAGATTATCAAAAAGGATCTTCACCTA
GATCCTTTTAAATTAAAAATGAAGTTTTAAATCAATCTAAAGTATATATGAGTAAACTTGGTCTGACAGT
TACCAATGCTTAATCAGTGAGGCACCTATCTCAGCGATCTGTCTATTTCGTTCATCCATAGTTGCCTGAC
TCCCCGTCGTGTAGATAACTACGATACGGGAGGGCTTACCATCTGGCCCCAGTGCTGCAATGATACCGCG
AGACCCACGCTCACCGGCTCCAGATTTATCAGCAATAAACCAGCCAGCCGGAAGGGCCGAGCGCAGAAGT
GGTCCTGCAACTTTATCCGCCTCCATCCAGTCTATTAATTGTTGCCGGGAAGCTAGAGTAAGTAGTTCGC
CAGTTAATAGTTTGCGCAACGTTGTTGCCATTGCTACAGGCATCGTGGTGTCACGCTCGTCGTTTGGTAT
GGCTTCATTCAGCTCCGGTTCCCAACGATCAAGGCGAGTTACATGATCCCCCATGTTGTGCAAAAAAGCG
GTTAGCTCCTTCGGTCCTCCGATCGTTGTCAGAAGTAAGTTGGCCGCAGTGTTATCACTCATGGTTATGG
CAGCACTGCATAATTCTCTTACTGTCATGCCATCCGTAAGATGCTTTTCTGTGACTGGTGAGTACTCAAC
CAAGTCATTCTGAGAATAGTGTATGCGGCGACCGAGTTGCTCTTGCCCGGCGTCAATACGGGATAATACC
GCGCCACATAGCAGAACTTTAAAAGTGCTCATCATTGGAAAACGTTCTTCGGGGCGAAAACTCTCAAGGA
TCTTACCGCTGTTGAGATCCAGTTCGATGTAACCCACTCGTGCACCCAACTGATCTTCAGCATCTTTTAC
TTTCACCAGCGTTTCTGGGTGAGCAAAAACAGGAAGGCAAAATGCCGCAAAAAAGGGAATAAGGGCGACA
CGGAAATGTTGAATACTCATACTCTTCCTTTTTCAATATTATTGAAGCATTTATCAGGGTTATTGTCTCA
TGAGCGGATACATATTTGAATGTATTTAGAAAAATAAACAAATAGGGGTTCCGCGCACATTTCCCCGAAA
AGTGCCACCTG
