Features (pLannotate 1.2.2; 17 found; start..end, strand, type, name):
     29..1210    +  promoter       EF-1α promoter: strong constitutive promoter for human elongation factor EF-1α
   1212..1248    +  misc_feature   MCS (fragment): multiple cloning site
   1262..1981    +  CDS            EGFP: the original enhanced GFP (Yang et al., 1996) mammalian codon-optimized
   1991..2062    +  CDS            HBB (fragment): HBB_PONPY - Experimental evidence at transcript level: Swiss-Prot protein existence level 2. Involved in oxygen transport from the lung to the various peripheral tissues. From Pongo pygmaeus (Bornean orangutan).
   2133..2188    +  polyA_signal   β-globin poly(A) signal: rabbit β-globin polyadenylation signal (Gil and Proudfoot, 1987)
   2573..2589    -  protein_bind   lac operator: The lac repressor binds to the lac operator to inhibit transcription in E. coli. This inhibition can be relieved by adding lactose or isopropyl-β-D-thiogalactopyranoside (IPTG). lac repressor encoded by lacI
   2597..2627    -  promoter       lac promoter: promoter for the E. coli lac operon
   2642..2663    -  protein_bind   CAP binding site: CAP binding activates transcription in the presence of cAMP. E. coli catabolite activator protein
   2676..2715    -  CDS            lacI (fragment): lac repressor; lacI; The lac repressor binds to the lac operator to inhibit transcription in E. coli. This inhibition can be relieved by adding lactose or isopropyl-β-D-thiogalactopyranoside (IPTG).
   2722..2744    +  promoter       SV40 promoter (fragment): SV40 enhancer and early promoter
   2768..2903    +  rep_origin     SV40 ori: SV40 origin of replication
   2923..3057    +  polyA_signal   SV40 poly(A) signal: SV40 polyadenylation signal
   3059..3113    -  CDS            lacI (fragment): lac repressor; lacI; The lac repressor binds to the lac operator to inhibit transcription in E. coli. This inhibition can be relieved by adding lactose or isopropyl-β-D-thiogalactopyranoside (IPTG).
   3296..3884    -  rep_origin     ori: high-copy-number ColE1/pMB1/pBR322/pUC origin of replication
   4055..4915    -  CDS            AmpR: β-lactamase; bla; confers resistance to ampicillin, carbenicillin, and related antibiotics
   4916..5020    -  promoter       AmpR promoter: bla
   5051..15      +  enhancer       CMV enhancer (fragment) (across the origin): human cytomegalovirus immediate early enhancer
>Addgene plasmid #138272 | pEF-BFP | addgene full sequence | sequence record 273617 | Addgene NGS Result
TTGATTATTGACTAGATCATCGCGTGAGGCTCCGGTGCCCGTCAGTGGGCAGAGCGCACATCGCCCACAG
TCCCCGAGAAGTTGGGGGGAGGGGTCGGCAATTGAACCGGTGCCTAGAGAAGGTGGCGCGGGGTAAACTG
GGAAAGTGATGTCGTGTACTGGCTCCGCCTTTTTCCCGAGGGTGGGGGAGAACCGTATATAAGTGCAGTA
GTCGCCGTGAACGTTCTTTTTCGCAACGGGTTTGCCGCCAGAACACAGGTAAGTGCCGTGTGTGGTTCCC
GCGGGCCTGGCCTCTTTACGGGTTATGGCCCTTGCGTGCCTTGAATTACTTCCACGCCCCTGGCTGCAGT
ACGTGATTCTTGATCCCGAGCTTCGGGTTGGAAGTGGGTGGGAGAGTTCGAGGCCTTGCGCTTAAGGAGC
CCCTTCGCCTCGTGCTTGAGTTGAGGCCTGGCCTGGGCGCTGGGGCCGCCGCGTGCGAATCTGGTGGCAC
CTTCGCGCCTGTCTCGCTGCTTTCGATAAGTCTCTAGCCATTTAAAATTTTTGATGACCTGCTGCGACGC
TTTTTTTCTGGCAAGATAGTCTTGTAAATGCGGGCCAAGATCTGCACACTGGTATTTCGGTTTTTGGGGC
CGCGGGCGGCGACGGGGCCCGTGCGTCCCAGCGCACATGTTCGGCGAGGCGGGGCCTGCGAGCGCGGCCA
CCGAGAATCGGACGGGGGTAGTCTCAAGCTGGCCGGCCTGCTCTGGTGCCTGGCCTCGCGCCGCCGTGTA
TCGCCCCGCCCTGGGCGGCAAGGCTGGCCCGGTCGGCACCAGTTGCGTGAGCGGAAAGATGGCCGCTTCC
CGGCCCTGCTGCAGGGAGCTCAAAATGGAGGACGCGGCGCTCGGGAGAGCGGGCGGGTGAGTCACCCACA
CAAAGGAAAAGGGCCTTTCCGTCCTCAGCCGTCGCTTCATGTGACTCCACGGAGTACCGGGCGCCGTCCA
GGCACCTCGATTAGTTCTCGAGCTTTTGGAGTACGTCGTCTTTAGGTTGGGGGGAGGGGTTTTATGCGAT
GGAGTTTCCCCACACTGAGTGGGTGGAGACTGAAGTTAGGCCAGCTTGGCACTTGATGTAATTCTCCTTG
GAATTTGCCCTTTTTGAGTTTGGATCTTGGTTCATTCTCAAGCCTCAGACAGTGGTTCAAAGTTTTTTTC
TTCCATTTCAGGTGTCGTGAGGAATTCTGCAGTCGACGGTACCGCGGGCCCGGGATCCACCGGTCGCCAC
CATGGTGAGCAAGGGCGAGGAGCTGTTCACCGGGGTGGTGCCCATCCTGGTCGAGCTGGACGGCGACGTA
AACGGCCACAAGTTCAGCGTGTCCGGCGAGGGCGAGGGCGATGCCACCTACGGCAAGCTGACCCTGAAGT
TCATCTGCACCACCGGCAAGCTGCCCGTGCCCTGGCCCACCCTCGTGACCACCCTGACCCACGGCGTGCA
GTGCTTCGGCCGCTACCCCGACCACATGAAGCAGCACGACTTCTTCAAGTCCGCCATGCCCGAAGGCTAC
GTCCAGGAGCGCACCATCTTCTTCAAGGACGACGGCAACTACAAGACCCGCGCCGAGGTGAAGTTCGAGG
GCGACACCCTGGTGAACCGCATCGAGCTGAAGGGCATCGACTTCAAGGAGGACGGCAACATCCTGGGGCA
CAAGCTGGAGTACAACTACAACAGCCACAACGTCTATATCATGGCCGACAAGCAGAAGAACGGCATCAAG
GTGAACTTCAAGATCCGCCACAACATCGAGGACGGCAGCGTGCAGCTCGCCGACCACTACCAGCAGAACA
CCCCCATCGGCGACGGCCCCGTGCTGCTGCCCGACAACCACTACCTGAGCACCCAGTCCGCCCTGAGCAA
AGACCCCAACGAGAAGCGCGATCACATGGTCCTGCTGGAGTTCGTGACCGCCGCCGGGATCACTCTCGGC
ATGGACGAGCTGTACAAGTAAAGCGGCCGCACTCCTCAGGTGCAGGCTGCCTATCAGAAGGTGGTGGCTG
GTGTGGCCAATGCCCTGGCTCACAAATACCACTGAGATCTTTTTCCCTCTGCCAAAAATTATGGGGACAT
CATGAAGCCCCTTGAGCATCTGACTTCTGGCTAATAAAGGAAATTTATTTTCATTGCAATAGTGTGTTGG
AATTTTTTGTGTCTCTCACTCGGAAGGACATATGGGAGGGCAAATCATTTAAAACATCAGAATGAGTATT
TGGTTTAGAGTTTGGCAACATATGCCCATATGCTGGCTGCCATGAACAAAGGTTGGCTATAAAGAGGTCA
TCAGTATATGAAACAGCCCCCTGCTGTCCATTCCTTATTCCATAGAAAAGCCTTGACTTGAGGTTAGATT
TTTTTTATATTTTGTTTTGTGTTATTTTTTTCTTTAACATCCCTAAAATTTTCCTTACATGTTTTACTAG
CCAGATTTTTCCTCCTCTCCTGACTACTCCCAGTCATAGCTGTCCCTCTTCTCTTATGGAGATCCCTCGA
CCTGCAGCCCAAGCTTGGCGTAATCATGGTCATAGCTGTTTCCTGTGTGAAATTGTTATCCGCTCACAAT
TCCACACAACATACGAGCCGGAAGCATAAAGTGTAAAGCCTGGGGTGCCTAATGAGTGAGCTAACTCACA
TTAATTGCGTTGCGCTCACTGCCCGCTTTCCAGTCGGGAAACCTGTCGTGCCAGCGGATCCGCATCTCAA
TTAGTCAGCAACCATAGTCCCGCCCCTAACTCCGCCCATCCCGCCCCTAACTCCGCCCAGTTCCGCCCAT
TCTCCGCCCCATGGCTGACTAATTTTTTTTATTTATGCAGAGGCCGAGGCCGCCTCGGCCTCTGAGCTAT
TCCAGAAGTAGTGAGGAGGCTTTTTTGGAGGCCTAGGCTTTTGCAAAAAGCTAACTTGTTTATTGCAGCT
TATAATGGTTACAAATAAAGCAATAGCATCACAAATTTCACAAATAAAGCATTTTTTTCACTGCATTCTA
GTTGTGGTTTGTCCAAACTCATCAATGTATCTTATCATGTCTGGATCCGCTGCATTAATGAATCGGCCAA
CGCGCGGGGAGAGGCGGTTTGCGTATTGGGCGCTCTTCCGCTTCCTCGCTCACTGACTCGCTGCGCTCGG
TCGTTCGGCTGCGGCGAGCGGTATCAGCTCACTCAAAGGCGGTAATACGGTTATCCACAGAATCAGGGGA
TAACGCAGGAAAGAACATGTGAGCAAAAGGCCAGCAAAAGGCCAGGAACCGTAAAAAGGCCGCGTTGCTG
GCGTTTTTCCATAGGCTCCGCCCCCCTGACGAGCATCACAAAAATCGACGCTCAAGTCAGAGGTGGCGAA
ACCCGACAGGACTATAAAGATACCAGGCGTTTCCCCCTGGAAGCTCCCTCGTGCGCTCTCCTGTTCCGAC
CCTGCCGCTTACCGGATACCTGTCCGCCTTTCTCCCTTCGGGAAGCGTGGCGCTTTCTCATAGCTCACGC
TGTAGGTATCTCAGTTCGGTGTAGGTCGTTCGCTCCAAGCTGGGCTGTGTGCACGAACCCCCCGTTCAGC
CCGACCGCTGCGCCTTATCCGGTAACTATCGTCTTGAGTCCAACCCGGTAAGACACGACTTATCGCCACT
GGCAGCAGCCACTGGTAACAGGATTAGCAGAGCGAGGTATGTAGGCGGTGCTACAGAGTTCTTGAAGTGG
TGGCCTAACTACGGCTACACTAGAAGAACAGTATTTGGTATCTGCGCTCTGCTGAAGCCAGTTACCTTCG
GAAAAAGAGTTGGTAGCTCTTGATCCGGCAAACAAACCACCGCTGGTAGCGGTGGTTTTTTTGTTTGCAA
GCAGCAGATTACGCGCAGAAAAAAAGGATCTCAAGAAGATCCTTTGATCTTTTCTACGGGGTCTGACGCT
CAGTGGAACGAAAACTCACGTTAAGGGATTTTGGTCATGAGATTATCAAAAAGGATCTTCACCTAGATCC
TTTTAAATTAAAAATGAAGTTTTAAATCAATCTAAAGTATATATGAGTAAACTTGGTCTGACAGTTACCA
ATGCTTAATCAGTGAGGCACCTATCTCAGCGATCTGTCTATTTCGTTCATCCATAGTTGCCTGACTCCCC
GTCGTGTAGATAACTACGATACGGGAGGGCTTACCATCTGGCCCCAGTGCTGCAATGATACCGCGAGACC
CACGCTCACCGGCTCCAGATTTATCAGCAATAAACCAGCCAGCCGGAAGGGCCGAGCGCAGAAGTGGTCC
TGCAACTTTATCCGCCTCCATCCAGTCTATTAATTGTTGCCGGGAAGCTAGAGTAAGTAGTTCGCCAGTT
AATAGTTTGCGCAACGTTGTTGCCATTGCTACAGGCATCGTGGTGTCACGCTCGTCGTTTGGTATGGCTT
CATTCAGCTCCGGTTCCCAACGATCAAGGCGAGTTACATGATCCCCCATGTTGTGCAAAAAAGCGGTTAG
CTCCTTCGGTCCTCCGATCGTTGTCAGAAGTAAGTTGGCCGCAGTGTTATCACTCATGGTTATGGCAGCA
CTGCATAATTCTCTTACTGTCATGCCATCCGTAAGATGCTTTTCTGTGACTGGTGAGTACTCAACCAAGT
CATTCTGAGAATAGTGTATGCGGCGACCGAGTTGCTCTTGCCCGGCGTCAATACGGGATAATACCGCGCC
ACATAGCAGAACTTTAAAAGTGCTCATCATTGGAAAACGTTCTTCGGGGCGAAAACTCTCAAGGATCTTA
CCGCTGTTGAGATCCAGTTCGATGTAACCCACTCGTGCACCCAACTGATCTTCAGCATCTTTTACTTTCA
CCAGCGTTTCTGGGTGAGCAAAAACAGGAAGGCAAAATGCCGCAAAAAAGGGAATAAGGGCGACACGGAA
ATGTTGAATACTCATACTCTTCCTTTTTCAATATTATTGAAGCATTTATCAGGGTTATTGTCTCATGAGC
GGATACATATTTGAATGTATTTAGAAAAATAAACAAATAGGGGTTCCGCGCACATTTCCCCGAAAAGTGC
CACCTGGGTCGACA
